>Addgene plasmid #234374 | NSP13:5325-5925_BV | addgene full sequence | sequence record 469457 | Addgene NGS Result
G
[124 nt withheld, positions 2-125]
C
[91 nt withheld, positions 127-217]
A
[49 nt withheld, positions 219-267]
CCTTTGACGTTGGAGTCCACGTTCTT
[37 nt withheld, positions 294-330]
ACCCTATCTCGGTCTATTCTTTTGATTTATAAGGGATTTTGCCGATTTCGGCCTATTGGTTAAAAAATGA
GCTGATTTAACAAAAATTTAACGCGAATTTTAACAAAATATTAACGCTTACAATTTAGGTGGCACTTTTC
GGGGAAATGTGCGCGGAACCCCTATTTGTTTATTTTTCTAAATACATTCAAATATGTATCCGCTCATGAG
ACAATAACCCTGATAAATGCTTCAATAATATTGAAAAAGGAAGAGTATGAGTATTCAACATTTCCGTGTC
GCCCTTATTCCCTTTTTTGCGGCATTTTGCCTTCCTGTTTTTGCTCACCCAGAAACGCTGGTGAAAGTAA
AAGATGCTGAAGATCAGTTGGGTGCACGAGTGGGTTACATCGAACTGGATCTCAACAGCGGTAAGATCCT
TGAGAGTTTTCGCCCCGAAGAACGTTTTCCAATGATGAGCACTTTTAAAGTTCTGCTATGTGGCGCGGTA
TTATCCCGTATTGACGCCGGGCAAGAGCAACTCGGTCGCCGCATACACTATTCTCAGAATGACTTGGTTG
AGTACTCACCAGTCACAGAAAAGCATCTTACGGATGGCATGACAGTAAGAGAATTATGCAGTGCTGCCAT
AACCATGAGTGATAACACTGCGGCCAACTTACTTCTGACAACGATCGGAGGACCGAAGGAGCTAACCGCT
TTTTTGCACAACATGGGGGATCATGTAACTCGCCTTGATCGTTGGGAACCGGAGCTGAATGAAGCCATAC
CAAACGACGAGCGTGACACCACGATGCCTGTAGCAATGGCAACAACGTTGCGCAAACTATTAACTGGCGA
ACTACTTACTCTAGCTTCCCGGCAACAATTAATAGACTGGATGGAGGCGGATAAAGTTGCAGGACCACTT
CTGCGCTCGGCCCTTCCGGCTGGCTGGTTTATTGCTGATAAATCTGGAGCCGGTGAGCGTGGGTCTCGCG
GTATCATTGCAGCACTGGGGCCAGATGGTAAGCCCTCCCGTATCGTAGTTATCTACACGACGGGGAGTCA
GGCAACTATGGATGAACGAAATAGACAGATCGCTGAGATAGGTGCCTCACTGATTAAGCATTGGTAACTG
TCAGACCAAGTTTACTCATATATACTTTAGATTGATTTAAAACTTCATTTTTAATTTAAAAGGATCTAGG
TGAAGATCCTTTTTGATAATCTCATGACCAAAATCCCTTAACGTGAGTTTTCGTTCCACTGAGCGTCAGA
CCCCGTAGAAAAGATCAAAGGATCTTCTTGAGATCCTTTTTTTCTGCGCGTAATCTGCTGCTTGCAAACA
AAAAAACCACCGCTACCAGCGGTGGTTTGTTTGCCGGATCAAGAGCTACCAACTCTTTTTCCGAAGGTAA
CTGGCTTCAGCAGAGCGCAGATACCAAATACTGTTCTTCTAGTGTAGCCGTAGTTAGGCCACCACTTCAA
GAACTCTGTAGCACCGCCTACATACCTCGCTCTGCTAATCCTGTTACCAGTGGCTGCTGCCAGTGGCGAT
AAGTCGTGTCTTACCGGGTTGGACTCAAGACGATAGTTACCGGATAAGGCGCAGCGGTCGGGCTGAACGG
GGGGTTCGTGCACACAGCCCAGCTTGGAGCGAACGACCTACACCGAACTGAGATACCTACAGCGTGAGCT
ATGAGAAAGCGCCACGCTTCCCGAAGGGAGAAAGGCGGACAGGTATCCGGTAAGCGGCAGGGTCGGAACA
GGAGAGCGCACGAGGGAGCTTCCAGGGGGAAACGCCTGGTATCTTTATAGTCCTGTCGGGTTTCGCCACC
TCTGACTTGAGCGTCGATTTTTGTGATGCTCGTCAGGGGGGCGGAGCCTATGGAAAAACGCCAGCAACGC
GGCCTTTTTACGGTTCCTGGCCTTTTGCTGGCCTTTTGCTCACATGTTCTTTCCTGCGTTATCCCCTGAT
TCTGTGGATAACCGTATTACCGCCTTTGAGTGAGCTGATACCGCTCGCCGCAGCCGAACGACCGAGCGCA
GCGAGTCAGTGAGCGAGGAAGCGGAAGAGCGCCTGATGCGGTATTTTCTCCTTACGCATCTGTGCGGTAT
TTCACACCGCATAGACCAGCCGCGTAACCTGGCAAAATCGGTTACGGTTGAGTAATAAATGGATGCCCTG
CGTAAGCGGGTGTGGGCGGACAATAAAGTCTTAAACTGAACAAAATAGATCTAAACTATGACAATAAAGT
CTTAAACTAGACAGAATAGTTGTAAACTGAAATCAGTCCAGTTATGCTGTGAAAAAGCATACTGGACTTT
TGTTATGGCTAAAGCAAACTCTTCATTTTCTGAAGTGCAAATTGCCCGTCGTATTAAAGAGGGGCGTGGC
CAAGGGCATGGTAAAGACTATATTCGCGGCGTTGTGACAATTTACCGAACAACTCCGCGGCCGGGAAGCC
GATCTCGGCTTGAACGAATTGTTAGGTGGCGGTACTTGGGTCGATATCAAAGTGCATCACTTCTTCCCGT
ATGCCCAACTTTGTATAGAGAGCCACTGCGGGATCGTCACCGTAATCTGCTTGCACGTAGATCACATAAG
CACCAAGCGCGTTGGCCTCATGCTTGAGCAGATTGATGAGCGCGGTGGCAATGCCCTGCCTCCGGTGCTC
GCCGGAGACTGCGAGATCATAGATATAGATCTCACTACGCGGCTGCTCAAACTTGGGCAGAACGTAAGCC
GCGAGAGCGCCAACAACCGCTTCTTGGTCGAAGGCAGCAAGCGCGATGAATGTCTTACTACGGAGCAAGT
TCCCGAGGTAATCGGAGTCCGGCTGATGTTGGGAGTAGGTGGCTACGTCTCCGAACTCACGACCGAAAAG
ATCAAGAGCAGCCCGCATGGATTTGACTTGGTCAGGGCCGAGCCTACATGTGCGAATGATGCCCATACTT
GAGCCACCTAACTTTGTTTTAGGGCGACTGCCCTGCTGCGTAACATCGTTGCTGCTCCATAACATCAAAC
ATCGACCCACGGCGTAACGCGCTTGCTGCTTGGATGCCCGAGGCATAGACTGTACAAAAAAACAGTCATA
ACAAGCCATGAAAACCGCCACTGCGCCGTTACCACCGCTGCGTTCGGTCAAGGTTCTGGACCAGTTGCGT
GAGCGCATACGCTACTTGCATTACAGTTTACGAACCGAACAGGCTTATGTCAACTGGGTTCGTGCCTTCA
TCCGTTTCCACGGTGTGCGTCACCCGGCAACCTTGGGCAGCAGCGAAGTCGAGGCATTTCTGTCCTGGCT
GGCGAACGAGCGCAAGGTTTCGGTCTCCACGCATCGTCAGGCATTGGCGGCCTTGCTGTTCTTCTACGGC
AAGGTGCTGTGCACGGATCTGCCCTGGCTTCAGGAGATCGGAAGACCTCGGCCGTCGCGGCGCTTGCCGG
TGGTGCTGACCCCGGATGAAGTGGTTCGCATCCTCGGTTTTCTGGAAGGCGAGCATCGTTTGTTCGCCCA
GGACTCTAGCTATAGTTCTAGTGGTTGGCTACGTATACTCCGGAATATTAATAGATCATGGAGATAATTA
AAATGATAACCATCTCGCAAATAAATAAGTATTTTACTGTTTTCGTAACAGTTTTGTAATAAAAAAACCT
ATAAATATTCCGGATTATTCATACCGTCCCACCATCGGGCGCGGATCTCGGTCCGAAAACCATGCATCAT
CATCATCATCACAGCAGCGGCAGAGAAAACTTGTATTTCCAGGGCGCCGTGGGCGCTTGCGTGCTGTGCA
ACTCTCAGACCAGCCTGAGATGTGGAGCTTGCATCCGCAGGCCTTTCCTGTGCTGCAAGTGCTGCTACGA
CCACGTGATCAGCACCTCCCACAAGCTGGTGCTGTCCGTGAACCCATACGTGTGCAACGCTCCTGGTTGT
GACGTGACTGACGTGACCCAGCTGTACCTGGGCGGAATGAGCTACTACTGCAAGTCCCACAAGCCCCCTA
TCAGCTTCCCACTGTGCGCTAACGGCCAGGTGTTCGGACTGTACAAGAACACCTGCGTGGGCTCCGACAA
CGTGACCGACTTCAACGCCATCGCTACCTGCGACTGGACCAACGCCGGAGACTACATCCTGGCTAACACC
TGCACCGAAAGGCTGAAGCTGTTCGCCGCTGAGACCCTGAAGGCCACCGAGGAAACCTTCAAGCTGTCTT
ACGGTATCGCTACCGTGCGTGAGGTGCTGTCTGACCGCGAACTGCACCTGTCTTGGGAAGTGGGCAAGCC
AAGACCACCCCTGAACCGTAACTACGTGTTCACCGGATACAGGGTGACCAAGAACAGCAAGGTGCAGATC
GGAGAGTACACCTTCGAAAAGGGAGACTACGGTGACGCCGTGGTGTACAGAGGAACCACCACCTACAAGC
TGAACGTGGGTGACTACTTCGTGCTGACCTCCCACACCGTGATGCCACTGTCTGCTCCCACCCTGGTGCC
TCAGGAACACTACGTGCGCATCACCGGACTGTACCCAACCCTGAACATCTCCGACGAGTTCAGCTCCAAC
GTGGCCAACTACCAGAAAGTGGGCATGCAGAAGTACTCCACCCTGCAGGGACCTCCAGGTACCGGCAAGT
CTCACTTCGCCATCGGTCTGGCTCTGTACTACCCCTCTGCCCGTATCGTGTACACTGCTTGTTCTCACGC
TGCTGTGGATGCTCTGTGCGAGAAGGCTCTGAAGTACCTGCCTATCGACAAGTGCTCCCGCATCATCCCA
GCCAGAGCTCGTGTGGAATGCTTCGACAAGTTCAAGGTGAACTCTACCCTGGAGCAGTACGTGTTCTGCA
CCGTGAACGCCCTGCCTGAAACCACCGCTGACATCGTGGTGTTCGACGAGATCAGCATGGCCACCAACTA
CGACCTGTCTGTGGTGAACGCTAGACTGAGGGCTAAGCACTACGTGTACATCGGTGACCCAGCTCAGCTG
CCTGCTCCTCGTACCCTGCTGACCAAGGGCACCCTGGAGCCAGAATACTTCAACAGCGTGTGCCGCCTGA
TGAAGACCATCGGTCCAGACATGTTCCTGGGTACCTGCCGCCGCTGCCCTGCTGAAATCGTGGACACCGT
GTCTGCTCTGGTGTACGACAACAAGCTGAAGGCCCACAAGGACAAGAGCGCCCAGTGCTTCAAGATGTTC
TACAAGGGAGTGATCACCCACGACGTGTCTAGCGCCATCAACAGGCCCCAGATCGGTGTGGTGCGCGAGT
TCCTGACCAGGAACCCCGCCTGGAGAAAGGCCGTGTTCATCTCCCCTTACAACTCTCAGAACGCCGTGGC
TTCCAAGATCCTGGGTCTGCCTACCCAGACCGTGGACTCCTCTCAGGGCTCTGAATACGACTACGTGATC
TTCACCCAGACCACCGAGACCGCCCACAGCTGCAACGTGAACAGGTTCAACGTGGCCATCACCAGAGCTA
AAGTGGGAATCCTGTGCATCATGAGCGACAGAGACCTGTACGACAAGCTGCAGTTCACCTCCCTGGAGAT
CCCCCGCAGGAACGTGGCTACCCTGCAGTGATGACGAAGCTTGTCGAGAAGTACTAGAGGATCATAATCA
GCCATACCACATTTGTAGAGGTTTTACTTGCTTTAAAAAACCTCCCACACCTCCCCCTGAACCTGAAACA
TAAAATGAATGCAATTGTTGTTGTTAACTTGTTTATTGCAGCTTATAATGGTTACAAATAAAGCAATAGC
ATCACAAATTTCACAAATAAAGCATTTTTTTCACTGCATTCTAGTTGTGGTTTGTCCAAACTCATCAATG
TATCTTATCATGTCTGGATCTGATCACTGATATCGCCTAGGAGATCCGAACCAGATAAGTGAAATCTAGT
TCCAAACTATTTTGTCATTTTTAATTTTCGTATTAGCTTACGACGCTACACCCAGTTCCCATCTATTTTG
TCACTCTTCCCTAAATAATCCTTAAAAACTCCATTTCCACCCCTCCCAGTTCCCAACTATTTTGTCCGCC
CACAGCGGGGCATTTTTCTTCCTGTTATGTTTTTAATCAAACATCCTGCCAACTCCATGTGACAAACCGT
CATCTTCGGCTACTTTTTCTCTGTCACAGAATGAAAATTTTTCTGTCATCTCTTCGTTATTAATGTTTGT
AATTGACTGAATATCAACGCTTATTTGCAGCCTGAATGGCGAATGG
Features (pLannotate 1.2.2; 16 found; start..end, strand, type, name):
      2..456     +  rep_origin     f1 ori (sequence partly withheld): f1 bacteriophage origin of replication; arrow indicates direction of (+) strand synthesis
    482..586     +  promoter       AmpR promoter: bla
    587..1447    +  CDS            AmpR: β-lactamase; bla; confers resistance to ampicillin, carbenicillin, and related antibiotics
   1618..2206    +  rep_origin     ori: high-copy-number ColE1/pMB1/pBR322/pUC origin of replication
   2392..2443    -  misc_feature   bom (fragment): basis of mobility region from pBR322
   2511..2735    -  mobile_element Tn7R: mini-Tn7 element (right end of the Tn7 transposon) Tn7
   2802..3335    -  CDS            GmR: gentamycin acetyltransferase; aacC1; confers resistance to gentamycin
   3505..3533    -  promoter       Pc promoter: intI1 (promoter lies within the coding sequence); class 1 integron promoter
   3511..3858    -  CDS            YPR2_ECOLX (fragment): Protein predicted: Swiss-Prot protein existence level 4. From Escherichia coli.
   3885..3976    +  promoter       polyhedrin promoter: polh from Autographa californica; promoter for the baculovirus polyhedrin gene
   4033..4051    +  CDS            capTEV™ (fragment): composite tag for in vivo biotinylation, TEV protease cleavage, and 6xHis tagging
   4086..5888    +  CDS            rep (fragment): R1AB_SARS - Experimental evidence at protein level: Swiss-Prot protein existence level 1. [2'-O-methyltransferase]: Methyltransferase that mediates mRNA cap 2'-O-ribose methylation to the 5'-cap structure of viral mRNAs. N7-methyl guanosine cap is a prerequisite for binding of nsp16. Therefore plays an essential role in viral mRNAs cap methylation which is essential to evade immune system. From Severe acute respiratory syndrome coronavirus (SARS-CoV).
   5920..6003    +  CDS            large T antigen (fragment): large T antigen from SV40 (simian virus 40)
   6026..6160    +  polyA_signal   SV40 poly(A) signal: SV40 polyadenylation signal
   6189..6354    -  mobile_element Tn7L: mini-Tn7 element (left end of the Tn7 transposon) Tn7
   6517..6533    +  CDS            lacZα (fragment): LacZα fragment of β-galactosidase; lacZ fragment
