[The description below was written by a language model from this plasmid's Addgene catalogue record and pLannotate feature annotations shown in this document.]
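Description:
NSP13:5325-5925_BV is a baculovirus transfer (donor) plasmid built on the pFBOH-MHL backbone, a pFastBac-style vector for producing recombinant proteins in insect cells. It is maintained in E. coli through a high-copy ColE1/pUC-type origin and an ampicillin resistance gene (β-lactamase), and it also carries an f1 phage origin. The expression cassette sits between the right and left ends of a mini-Tn7 element, together with a gentamicin acetyltransferase gene driven by the integron Pc promoter. This arrangement lets the cassette and gentamicin marker move by Tn7 transposition into a baculovirus shuttle genome (bacmid) in a suitable E. coli host, and the bacmid is then used to generate recombinant virus.

The payload is a SARS-CoV-2 Nsp13 coding region under the very late polyhedrin promoter from Autographa californica nucleopolyhedrovirus, followed by an SV40 polyadenylation signal. The construct name suggests that the insert spans residues 5325–5925 in replicase polyprotein numbering, which agrees with the roughly 1.8 kb annotated coding feature. The automated annotation matched this feature to the SARS-CoV replicase polyprotein 1ab and attached a generic functional note about the 2'-O-methyltransferase. That note describes the polyprotein entry as a whole, not this fragment. An N-terminal hexahistidine tag followed by a TEV protease recognition site is fused to the insert, allowing affinity purification and later tag removal; the short "capTEV" hit in the table reflects this tag region. The record states that the construct is intended for baculovirus expression for structure determination and cautions that it may not contain the entire coding region of the gene.
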