Addgene plasmid #234374: NSP13:5325-5925_BV
Purpose: Baculovirus expression for structure determination. May not contain entire coding region of gene.
Depositing lab: Cheryl Arrowsmith. Depositing organization: University of Toronto.
Backbone
  Vector backbone: pFBOH-MHL
  Backbone manufacturer: Cheryl Arrowsmith, Addgene Plasmid #62304
  Vector type: Baculovirus Expresssion
  Selectable markers: High Copy
Growth in bacteria
  Bacterial resistance: Ampicillin, 100 μg/mL
  Growth temperature: 37°C
  Growth strain: DH5alpha
  Copy number: High Copy
Gene/Insert
  Gene/Insert name: Nsp13_SARS2
  Species: Severe acute respiratory syndrome coronavirus 2
  Promoter: Polyhedrin
  Tag / fusion protein: MHHHHHHSSGRENLYFQG (N terminal on insert)
  Cloning method: Unknown
  Sequencing primers: 5′ pFBOH-fwd (CCGGATTATTCATACCGTCCCACCA); 3′ pFBOH-rev (5'-CTGATTATGATCCTCTAGTACTTCT-3')
Terms and licenses: Academic/Nonprofit Terms; Industry Terms: Not Available to Industry
How to cite: NSP13:5325-5925_BV was a gift from Cheryl Arrowsmith (Addgene plasmid # 234374 ; http://n2t.net/addgene:234374 ; RRID:Addgene_234374)
